Addgene plasmid #146730: pETM-60-NcQDE-2_506-938-del787-838GSG_K
Purpose: Bacterial Expression of NcQde-2_506-938-del787-838GSG
Depositing lab: Elisa Izaurralde. Depositing organization: Max Planck Institute for Developmental Biology.
Backbone
  Vector backbone: Unknown
  Vector type: Bacterial Expression
Growth in bacteria
  Bacterial resistance: Kanamycin, 50 μg/mL
  Growth temperature: 37°C
  Growth strain: DH5alpha
  Copy number: Unknown
Gene/Insert
  Gene/Insert name: NcQde-2_506-938-del787-838GSG
  Species: Neurospora crassa
  Cloning method: Unknown
Terms and licenses: Academic/Nonprofit Terms; Industry Terms: Not Available to Industry
Depositor comments: Plasmids from this collection were made available to the research community and donated after the lab closed. Please note that the sequence provided by the depositing laboratory may be theoretical/predicted or based on Sanger sequencing results. There may be discrepancies between sequencing results obtained by Addgene and the depositor sequence. If an Addgene verified sequence is not available, please contact before placing your order to request that our lab fully sequence the plasmid.
How to cite: pETM-60-NcQDE-2_506-938-del787-838GSG_K was a gift from Elisa Izaurralde (Addgene plasmid # 146730 ; http://n2t.net/addgene:146730 ; RRID:Addgene_146730)
