[The description below was written by a language model from this plasmid's Addgene catalogue record and pLannotate feature annotations shown in this document.]
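Description:
pETM-60-NcQDE-2_506-938-del787-838GSG_K is a bacterial expression plasmid of about 7.95 kb for producing a fragment of the Neurospora crassa protein QDE-2 in E. coli. The catalogue lists the backbone as unknown, but the name points to pETM-60, and the annotated features fit a pET-type, NusA-fusion vector. It is propagated through a ColE1/pMB1-family origin accompanied by the bom site and the rop gene, which moderates copy number. Selection is by kanamycin resistance (aph(3')-Ia). An f1 origin is also present. The short tetracycline-resistance fragments and the partial AmpR promoter appear to be non-functional backbone remnants.

Expression is driven by a T7 promoter followed by a lac operator and the T7 gene 10 ribosome binding site, with a plasmid-borne lacI gene supplying repressor. Transcription therefore requires a host providing T7 RNA polymerase and is inducible with IPTG. The open reading frame begins with NusA, a highly soluble E. coli protein used as a solubility-enhancing fusion partner. This is followed by a His tag and a short match to a TEV-cleavage-containing tag, suggesting that the fusion partner can be removed by TEV protease.

The QDE-2 insert itself is not annotated but presumably occupies the roughly 1.2 kb gap after these tags. By its name, it spans residues 506–938, with residues 787–838 deleted and replaced by a GSG linker. A further His-tag sequence and a fragment of a T7 gene 10B-derived tag lie downstream, before the T7 terminator, but the record does not show whether they are in frame with the insert. The stated purpose is simply bacterial expression of this truncated protein.
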