Features (pLannotate 1.2.2; 21 found; start..end, strand, type, name):
     12..467     +  rep_origin     f1 ori (sequence partly withheld): f1 bacteriophage origin of replication; arrow indicates direction of (+) strand synthesis
    494..551     +  promoter       AmpR promoter (fragment): bla
    560..1375    -  CDS            KanR: aminoglycoside phosphotransferase; aph(3')-Ia; confers resistance to kanamycin in bacteria or G418 (Geneticin®) in eukaryotes
   1497..2085    +  rep_origin     ori: high-copy-number ColE1/pMB1/pBR322/pUC origin of replication
   2271..2413    -  misc_feature   bom: basis of mobility region from pBR322
   2515..2706    -  CDS            rop: Rop protein, which maintains plasmids at low copy number; rop
   2723..3103    +  CDS            YPB1_ECOLX: Protein predicted: Swiss-Prot protein existence level 4. From Escherichia coli.
   3175..3466    -  CDS            TcR (fragment): tetracycline efflux protein; tet; confers resistance to tetracycline
   3481..3502    -  protein_bind   CAP binding site: CAP binding activates transcription in the presence of cAMP. E. coli catabolite activator protein
   3515..4597    -  CDS            lacI: lac repressor; lacI; The lac repressor binds to the lac operator to inhibit transcription in E. coli. This inhibition can be relieved by adding lactose or isopropyl-β-D-thiogalactopyranoside (IPTG).
   4598..4675    -  promoter       lacI promoter: lacI
   4683..4962    -  CDS            TcR (fragment): tetracycline efflux protein; tet; confers resistance to tetracycline
   4984..5002    +  promoter       T7 promoter: promoter for bacteriophage T7 RNA polymerase
   5003..5027    +  protein_bind   lac operator: The lac repressor binds to the lac operator to inhibit transcription in E. coli. This inhibition can be relieved by adding lactose or isopropyl-β-D-thiogalactopyranoside (IPTG). lac repressor encoded by lacI
   5042..5064    +  RBS            RBS: efficient ribosome binding site from bacteriophage T7 gene 10 (Olins and Rangwala, 1989)
   5074..6552    +  CDS            NusA: transcription elongation protein (N utilization substance protein A); nusA; highly soluble in E. coli
   6568..6585    +  CDS            7xHis (fragment): 6xHis affinity tag
   6592..6614    +  CDS            capTEV™ (fragment): composite tag for in vivo biotinylation, TEV protease cleavage, and 6xHis tagging
   7795..7812    +  CDS            9xHis (fragment): 9xHis affinity tag
   7822..7871    +  CDS            SET1 (fragment): solubility-enhancement tag derived from T7 phage gene 10B
   7879..7926    +  terminator     T7 terminator: transcription terminator for bacteriophage T7 RNA polymerase
>Addgene plasmid #146730 | pETM-60-NcQDE-2_506-938-del787-838GSG_K | depositor full sequence | sequence record 289176 | Full Sequence
TGGCGAATGGG
[124 nt withheld, positions 12-135]
C
[91 nt withheld, positions 137-227]
A
[49 nt withheld, positions 229-277]
CCTTTGACGTTGGAGTCCACGTTCTTT
[37 nt withheld, positions 305-341]
ACCCTATCTCGGTCTATTCTTTTGATTTATAAGGGATTTTGCCGATTTCGGCCTATTGGTTAAAAAATGA
GCTGATTTAACAAAAATTTAACGCGAATTTTAACAAAATATTAACGTTTACAATTTCAGGTGGCACTTTT
CGGGGAAATGTGCGCGGAACCCCTATTTGTTTATTTTTCTAAATACATTCAAATATGTATCCGCTCATGA
ATTAATTCTTAGAAAAACTCATCGAGCATCAAATGAAACTGCAATTTATTCATATCAGGATTATCAATAC
CATATTTTTGAAAAAGCCGTTTCTGTAATGAAGGAGAAAACTCACCGAGGCAGTTCCATAGGATGGCAAG
ATCCTGGTATCGGTCTGCGATTCCGACTCGTCCAACATCAATACAACCTATTAATTTCCCCTCGTCAAAA
ATAAGGTTATCAAGTGAGAAATCACCATGAGTGACGACTGAATCCGGTGAGAATGGCAAAAGTTTATGCA
TTTCTTTCCAGACTTGTTCAACAGGCCAGCCATTACGCTCGTCATCAAAATCACTCGCATCAACCAAACC
GTTATTCATTCGTGATTGCGCCTGAGCGAGACGAAATACGCGATCGCTGTTAAAAGGACAATTACAAACA
GGAATCGAATGCAACCGGCGCAGGAACACTGCCAGCGCATCAACAATATTTTCACCTGAATCAGGATATT
CTTCTAATACCTGGAATGCTGTTTTCCCGGGGATCGCAGTGGTGAGTAACCATGCATCATCAGGAGTACG
GATAAAATGCTTGATGGTCGGAAGAGGCATAAATTCCGTCAGCCAGTTTAGTCTGACCATCTCATCTGTA
ACATCATTGGCAACGCTACCTTTGCCATGTTTCAGAAACAACTCTGGCGCATCGGGCTTCCCATACAATC
GATAGATTGTCGCACCTGATTGCCCGACATTATCGCGAGCCCATTTATACCCATATAAATCAGCATCCAT
GTTGGAATTTAATCGCGGCCTAGAGCAAGACGTTTCCCGTTGAATATGGCTCATAACACCCCTTGTATTA
CTGTTTATGTAAGCAGACAGTTTTATTGTTCATGACCAAAATCCCTTAACGTGAGTTTTCGTTCCACTGA
GCGTCAGACCCCGTAGAAAAGATCAAAGGATCTTCTTGAGATCCTTTTTTTCTGCGCGTAATCTGCTGCT
TGCAAACAAAAAAACCACCGCTACCAGCGGTGGTTTGTTTGCCGGATCAAGAGCTACCAACTCTTTTTCC
GAAGGTAACTGGCTTCAGCAGAGCGCAGATACCAAATACTGTCCTTCTAGTGTAGCCGTAGTTAGGCCAC
CACTTCAAGAACTCTGTAGCACCGCCTACATACCTCGCTCTGCTAATCCTGTTACCAGTGGCTGCTGCCA
GTGGCGATAAGTCGTGTCTTACCGGGTTGGACTCAAGACGATAGTTACCGGATAAGGCGCAGCGGTCGGG
CTGAACGGGGGGTTCGTGCACACAGCCCAGCTTGGAGCGAACGACCTACACCGAACTGAGATACCTACAG
CGTGAGCTATGAGAAAGCGCCACGCTTCCCGAAGGGAGAAAGGCGGACAGGTATCCGGTAAGCGGCAGGG
TCGGAACAGGAGAGCGCACGAGGGAGCTTCCAGGGGGAAACGCCTGGTATCTTTATAGTCCTGTCGGGTT
TCGCCACCTCTGACTTGAGCGTCGATTTTTGTGATGCTCGTCAGGGGGGCGGAGCCTATGGAAAAACGCC
AGCAACGCGGCCTTTTTACGGTTCCTGGCCTTTTGCTGGCCTTTTGCTCACATGTTCTTTCCTGCGTTAT
CCCCTGATTCTGTGGATAACCGTATTACCGCCTTTGAGTGAGCTGATACCGCTCGCCGCAGCCGAACGAC
CGAGCGCAGCGAGTCAGTGAGCGAGGAAGCGGAAGAGCGCCTGATGCGGTATTTTCTCCTTACGCATCTG
TGCGGTATTTCACACCGCATATATGGTGCACTCTCAGTACAATCTGCTCTGATGCCGCATAGTTAAGCCA
GTATACACTCCGCTATCGCTACGTGACTGGGTCATGGCTGCGCCCCGACACCCGCCAACACCCGCTGACG
CGCCCTGACGGGCTTGTCTGCTCCCGGCATCCGCTTACAGACAAGCTGTGACCGTCTCCGGGAGCTGCAT
GTGTCAGAGGTTTTCACCGTCATCACCGAAACGCGCGAGGCAGCTGCGGTAAAGCTCATCAGCGTGGTCG
TGAAGCGATTCACAGATGTCTGCCTGTTCATCCGCGTCCAGCTCGTTGAGTTTCTCCAGAAGCGTTAATG
TCTGGCTTCTGATAAAGCGGGCCATGTTAAGGGCGGTTTTTTCCTGTTTGGTCACTGATGCCTCCGTGTA
AGGGGGATTTCTGTTCATGGGGGTAATGATACCGATGAAACGAGAGAGGATGCTCACGATACGGGTTACT
GATGATGAACATGCCCGGTTACTGGAACGTTGTGAGGGTAAACAACTGGCGGTATGGATGCGGCGGGACC
AGAGAAAAATCACTCAGGGTCAATGCCAGCGCTTCGTTAATACAGATGTAGGTGTTCCACAGGGTAGCCA
GCAGCATCCTGCGATGCAGATCCGGAACATAATGGTGCAGGGCGCTGACTTCCGCGTTTCCAGACTTTAC
GAAACACGGAAACCGAAGACCATTCATGTTGTTGCTCAGGTCGCAGACGTTTTGCAGCAGCAGTCGCTTC
ACGTTCGCTCGCGTATCGGTGATTCATTCTGCTAACCAGTAAGGCAACCCCGCCAGCCTAGCCGGGTCCT
CAACGACAGGAGCACGATCATGCGCACCCGTGGGGCCGCCATGCCGGCGATAATGGCCTGCTTCTCGCCG
AAACGTTTGGTGGCGGGACCAGTGACGAAGGCTTGAGCGAGGGCGTGCAAGATTCCGAATACCGCAAGCG
ACAGGCCGATCATCGTCGCGCTCCAGCGAAAGCGGTCCTCGCCGAAAATGACCCAGAGCGCTGCCGGCAC
CTGTCCTACGAGTTGCATGATAAAGAAGACAGTCATAAGTGCGGCGACGATAGTCATGCCCCGCGCCCAC
CGGAAGGAGCTGACTGGGTTGAAGGCTCTCAAGGGCATCGGTCGAGATCCCGGTGCCTAATGAGTGAGCT
AACTTACATTAATTGCGTTGCGCTCACTGCCCGCTTTCCAGTCGGGAAACCTGTCGTGCCAGCTGCATTA
ATGAATCGGCCAACGCGCGGGGAGAGGCGGTTTGCGTATTGGGCGCCAGGGTGGTTTTTCTTTTCACCAG
TGAGACGGGCAACAGCTGATTGCCCTTCACCGCCTGGCCCTGAGAGAGTTGCAGCAAGCGGTCCACGCTG
GTTTGCCCCAGCAGGCGAAAATCCTGTTTGATGGTGGTTAACGGCGGGATATAACATGAGCTGTCTTCGG
TATCGTCGTATCCCACTACCGAGATATCCGCACCAACGCGCAGCCCGGACTCGGTAATGGCGCGCATTGC
GCCCAGCGCCATCTGATCGTTGGCAACCAGCATCGCAGTGGGAACGATGCCCTCATTCAGCATTTGCATG
GTTTGTTGAAAACCGGACATGGCACTCCAGTCGCCTTCCCGTTCCGCTATCGGCTGAATTTGATTGCGAG
TGAGATATTTATGCCAGCCAGCCAGACGCAGACGCGCCGAGACAGAACTTAATGGGCCCGCTAACAGCGC
GATTTGCTGGTGACCCAATGCGACCAGATGCTCCACGCCCAGTCGCGTACCGTCTTCATGGGAGAAAATA
ATACTGTTGATGGGTGTCTGGTCAGAGACATCAAGAAATAACGCCGGAACATTAGTGCAGGCAGCTTCCA
CAGCAATGGCATCCTGGTCATCCAGCGGATAGTTAATGATCAGCCCACTGACGCGTTGCGCGAGAAGATT
GTGCACCGCCGCTTTACAGGCTTCGACGCCGCTTCGTTCTACCATCGACACCACCACGCTGGCACCCAGT
TGATCGGCGCGAGATTTAATCGCCGCGACAATTTGCGACGGCGCGTGCAGGGCCAGACTGGAGGTGGCAA
CGCCAATCAGCAACGACTGTTTGCCCGCCAGTTGTTGTGCCACGCGGTTGGGAATGTAATTCAGCTCCGC
CATCGCCGCTTCCACTTTTTCCCGCGTTTTCGCAGAAACGTGGCTGGCCTGGTTCACCACGCGGGAAACG
GTCTGATAAGAGACACCGGCATACTCTGCGACATCGTATAACGTTACTGGTTTCACATTCACCACCCTGA
ATTGACTCTCTTCCGGGCGCTATCATGCCATACCGCGAAAGGTTTTGCGCCATTCGATGGTGTCCGGGAT
CTCGACGCTCTCCCTTATGCGACTCCTGCATTAGGAAGCAGCCCAGTAGTAGGTTGAGGCCGTTGAGCAC
CGCCGCCGCAAGGAATGGTGCATGCAAGGAGATGGCGCCCAACAGTCCCCCGGCCACGGGGCCTGCCACC
ATACCCACGCCGAAACAAGCGCTCATGAGCCCGAAGTGGCGAGCCCGATCTTCCCCATCGGTGATGTCGG
CGATATAGGCGCCAGCAACCGCACCTGTGGCGCCGGTGATGCCGGCCACGATGCGTCCGGCGTAGAGGAT
CGAGATCTCGATCCCGCGAAATTAATACGACTCACTATAGGGGAATTGTGAGCGGATAACAATTCCCCTC
TAGAAATAATTTTGTTTAACTTTAAGAAGGAGATATACCATGAAAGAAATTTTGGCTGTAGTTGAAGCCG
TATCCAATGAAAAGGCGCTACCTCGCGAGAAGATTTTCGAAGCATTGGAAAGCGCGCTGGCGACAGCAAC
AAAGAAAAAATATGAACAAGAGATCGACGTCCGCGTACAGATCGATCGCAAAAGCGGTGATTTTGACACT
TTCCGTCGCTGGTTAGTTGTTGATGAAGTCACCCAGCCGACCAAGGAAATCACCCTTGAAGCCGCACGTT
ATGAAGATGAAAGCCTGAACCTGGGCGATTACGTTGAAGATCAGATTGAGTCTGTTACCTTTGACCGTAT
CACTACCCAGACGGCAAAACAGGTTATCGTGCAGAAAGTGCGTGAAGCCGAACGTGCGATGGTGGTTGAT
CAGTTCCGTGAACACGAAGGTGAAATCATCACCGGCGTGGTGAAAAAAGTAAACCGCGACAACATCTCTC
TGGATCTGGGCAACAACGCTGAAGCCGTGATCCTGCGCGAAGATATGCTGCCGCGTGAAAACTTCCGCCC
TGGCGACCGCGTTCGTGGCGTGCTCTATTCCGTTCGCCCGGAAGCGCGTGGCGCGCAACTGTTCGTCACT
CGTTCCAAGCCGGAAATGCTGATCGAACTGTTCCGTATTGAAGTGCCAGAAATCGGCGAAGAAGTGATTG
AAATTAAAGCAGCGGCTCGCGATCCGGGTTCTCGTGCGAAAATCGCGGTGAAAACCAACGATAAACGTAT
CGATCCGGTAGGTGCTTGCGTAGGTATGCGTGGCGCGCGTGTTCAGGCGGTGTCTACTGAACTGGGTGGC
GAGCGTATCGATATCGTCCTGTGGGATGATAACCCGGCGCAGTTCGTGATTAACGCAATGGCACCGGCAG
ACGTTGCTTCTATCGTGGTGGATGAAGATAAACACACTATGGACATCGCCGTTGAAGCCGGTAATCTGGC
GCAGGCGATTGGCCGTAACGGTCAGAACGTGCGTCTGGCTTCGCAACTGAGCGGTTGGGAACTCAACGTG
ATGACCGTTGACGACCTGCAAGCTAAGCATCAGGCGGAAGCGCACGCAGCGATCGACACCTTCACCAAAT
ATCTCGACATCGACGAAGACTTCGCGACTGTTCTGGTAGAAGAAGGCTTCTCGACGCTGGAAGAATTGGC
CTATGTGCCGATGAAAGAGCTGTTGGAAATCGAAGGCCTTGATGAGCCGACCGTTGAAGCACTGCGCGAG
CGTGCTAAAAATGCACTGGCCACCATTGCACAGGCCCAGGAAGAAAGCCTCGGTGATAACAAACCGGCTG
ACGATCTGCTGAACCTTGAAGGGGTAGATCGTGATTTGGCATTCAAACTGGCCGCCCGTGGCGTTTGTAC
GCTGGAAGATCTCGCCGAACAGGGCATTGATGATCTGGCTGATATCGAAGGGTTGACCGACGAAAAAGCC
GGAGCACTGATTATGGCTGCCCGTAATATTTGCTGGTTCGGTGACGAAGCGACTAGTGGTTCTGGTCATC
ACCATCACCATCACTCCGCGGGTGAGAATCTTTATTTTCAGGGCGCCATGGCAGTCAAGGTCGCCAGACC
TTGCCGCAAGATTGAGAAGTGGACATACTTGGAACTGAAGGGTTCCAAGGCAAACGAAGGGGTGCCGCAA
GCTATGACCGCTTTTGCCGAATTCTTGAACAGAACGGGCATCCCGATTAACCCCAGGTTCTCGCCGGGCA
TGAGCATGTCAGTTCCAGGGAGCGAAAAAGAGTTCTTTGCCAAAGTGAAGGAACTCATGAGCTCGCACCA
ATTTGTGGTGGTTCTTTTACCCAGAAAGGATGTTGCGATCTACAATATGGTGAAGCGGGCTGCCGATATC
ACATTTGGCGTTCACACAGTCTGTTGTGTAGCCGAAAAGTTCCTTAGCACTAAGGGGCAGCTGGGGTATT
TTGCCAACGTCGGCCTCAAGGTCAACCTCAAGTTTGGCGGCACCAATCACAATATCAAGACGCCCATTCC
TTTGCTCGCCAAGGGGAAGACGATGGTGGTGGGCTATGATGTCACCCATCCGACCAATCTAGCGGCTGGA
CAATCGCCTGCATCGGCTCCCAGTATTGTCGGCCTGGTCTCAACCATCGACCAACACCTTGGACAATGGC
CTGCAATGGTTTGGAACAACCCGCACGGCCAGGAGTCCATGACGGAACAGTTTACGGACAAGTTCAAGAC
GCGTCTGGAACTATGGCGCAGCAATCCCGCAAACAACCGCAGTCTCCCCGAGAATATCCTGATTTTCCGC
GATGGCGTCTCCGAGGGACAGTTCCAGATGGTCATCAAGGACGAGCTACCCCTGGTTCGCGCCGCCTGCA
AGCTGGTGTATCCAGCTGGCAAGCTACCGCGTATTACGCTGATTGTCTCTGTCAAGGGTAGCGGTTCGGC
TCACTACACAGTTCTGGTGGATGAGATTTTCAGGGCCGACTATGGAAACAAGGCGGCCGACACGCTGGAG
CAGCTGACGCATGACATGTGTTATCTCTTTGGACGAGCCACCAAGGCTGTCAGTATCTGCCCGCCTGCGT
ACTATGCCGACTTGGTGTGCGACCGGGCGCGTATCCATCAGAAGGAGCTCTTTGACGCCCTCGATGAAAA
CGATAGCGTTAAGACCGATGATTTCGCAAGATGGGGTAACTCCGGGGCTGTTCATCCCAACCTTAGGAAC
TCCATGTACTATATCTAGGCGGCCGCACTCGAGCACCACCACCACCACCACTGAGATCCGGCTGCTAACA
AAGCCCGAAAGGAAGCTGAGTTGGCTGCTGCCACCGCTGAGCAATAACTAGCATAACCCCTTGGGGCCTC
TAAACGGGTCTTGAGGGGTTTTTTGCTGAAAGGAGGAACTATATCCGGAT
